>Addgene plasmid #79603 | pHAGE-E-cadherin-RFP | depositor full sequence | sequence record 152509 | pHAGE-E-cadherin-RFP sequence 8635 bps
AAGCGAAAGGGAAACCAGAGGAGCTCTCTCGACGCAGGACTCGGCTTGCTGAAGCGCGCACGGCAAGAGG
CGAGGGGCGGCGACTGGTGAGTACGCCAAAAATTTTGACTAGCGGAGGCTAGAAGGAGAGAGATGGGTGC
GAGAGCGTCAGTATTAAGCGGGGGAGAATTAGATCGCGATGGGAAAAAATTCGGTTAAGGCCAGGGGGAA
AGAAAAAATATAAATTAAAACATATAGTATGGGCAAGCAGGGAGCTAGAACGATTCGCAGTTAATCCTGG
CCTGTTAGAAACATCAGAAGGCTGTAGACAAATACTGGGACAGCTACAACCATCCCTTCAGACAGGATCA
GAAGAACTTAGATCATTATATAATACAGTAGCAACCCTCTATTGTGTGCATCAAAGGATAGAGATAAAAG
ACACCAAGGAAGCTTTAGACAAGATAGAGGAAGAGCAAAACAAAAGTAAGACCACCGCACAGCAAGCGGC
CGGCCGCTGATCTTCAGACCTGGAGGAGGAGATATGAGGGACAATTGGAGAAGTGAATTATATAAATATA
AAGTAGTAAAAATTGAACCATTAGGAGTAGCACCCACCAAGGCAAAGAGAAGAGTGGTGCAGAGAGAAAA
AAGAGCAGTGGGAATAGGAGCTTTGTTCCTTGGGTTCTTGGGAGCAGCAGGAAGCACTATGGGCGCAGCG
TCAATGACGCTGACGGTACAGGCCAGACAATTATTGTCTGGTATAGTGCAGCAGCAGAACAATTTGCTGA
GGGCTATTGAGGCGCAACAGCATCTGTTGCAACTCACAGTCTGGGGCATCAAGCAGCTCCAGGCAAGAAT
CCTGGCTGTGGAAAGATACCTAAAGGATCAACAGCTCCTGGGGATTTGGGGTTGCTCTGGAAAACTCATT
TGCACCACTGCTGTGCCTTGGAATGCTAGTTGGAGTAATAAATCTCTGGAACAGATTTGGAATCACACGA
CCTGGATGGAGTGGGACAGAGAAATTAACAATTACACAAGCTTAATACACTCCTTAATTGAAGAATCGCA
AAACCAGCAAGAAAAGAATGAACAAGAATTATTGGAATTAGATAAATGGGCAAGTTTGTGGAATTGGTTT
AACATAACAAATTGGCTGTGGTATATAAAATTATTCATAATGATAGTAGGAGGCTTGGTAGGTTTAAGAA
TAGTTTTGCTGTACTTCTATAGTGAATAGAGTTAGGCAGGGATATTCACCATTATCGTTTCAGACCCACC
TCCCAACCCCGAGGGGACCCGACAGGCCCGAAGGAATAGAAGAAGAAGGTGGAGAGAGAGACAGAGACAG
ATCCATTCGATTAGTGAACGGATCTCGACGGTATCGCCGAATTCACAAATGGCAGTATTCATCCACAATT
TTAAAAGAAAAGGGGGGATTGGGGGGTACAGTGCAGGGGAAAGAATAGTAGACATAATAGCAACAGACAT
ACAAACTAAAGAATTACAAAAACAAATTACAAAAATTCAAAATTTTCGGGTTTATTACAGGGACAGCAGA
GATCCAGTTTGGACTAGTAGACATTTCTGATCATTATTCCCATTAGGAGGGTGGAGAAACTGAGGCTTTG
GGAGGTGGTCCTGACCTAGGGAATCAATTTGCTGACTCACTAACCCATGAAGCTCTACAGTTAAAAAAGA
CTAGATTAAAAAATGAGAACTCAGTAAAGGGGCTGAGGCAGGAGGATCGCCTGAGTTCAGAAATTTGAGA
TCAGCCTCGGCAACATAGTGAGATCCCCTCTCTAGAAAAATTTTTTAAAAAATTAGGCCGCTCGAGGCAG
AGTGCAGTGGCTCACGCCTGTAATCCAACACTTCAGGAGGCTGAAGAGGGTGGATCACCTGAGGTCAGGA
GTTCAAGACCAGCCTGGCCAACATGGTGAAACCCCGTCTGTACTAAAAATACAAAATTAGCCGGTGTGGT
GGCACACGCCTGTAGTCCCAGCTACTCAATAGGCTGAGACAGGAGAGTCTCTTGAACCCGGCAGGCGGAG
GTTGCAGTGAGCCGAGATCGTGCCACTGCACTCCAGCCTGGGCAAGACAGAGCGAGACTCCGTCTCAAAA
AATACAAACAAAACAAACAAACAAAAAATTAGGCTGCTAGCTCAGTGGCTCATGGCTCACACCTGAAATC
CTAGCACTTTGGGAGGCCAAGGCAGGAGGATCGCTTCAGCCCAGGAGTTCGAGACCAGGCTGGGCAATAC
AGGGAGACACAGCGCCCCCACTGCCCCTGTCCGCCCCGACTTGTCTCTCTACAAAAAGGCAAAAGAAAAA
AAAAATTAGCCTGGCGTGGTGGTGTGCACCTGTACTCCCAGCTACTAGAGAGGCTGGGGCCAGAGGACCG
CTTGAGCCCAGGAGTTCGAGGCTGCAGTGAGCTGTGATCGCACCACTGCACTCCAGCTTGGGTGAAAGAG
TGAGCCCCATCTCCAAAACGAACAAACAAAAAATCCCAAAAAACAAAAGAACTCAGCCAAGTGTAAAAGC
CCTTTCTGATCCCAGGTCTTAGTGAGCCACCGGCGGGGCTGGGATTCGAACCCAGTGGAATCAGAACCGT
GCAGGTCCCATAACCCACCTAGACCCTAGCAACTCCAGGCTAGAGGGTCAACGCGTCTATGCGAGGCCGG
GTGGGCGGGCCGTCAGCTCCGCCCTGGGGAGGGGTCCGCGCTGCTGATTGGCTGTGGCCGGCAGGTGAAC
CCTCAGCCAATCAGCGGTACGGGGGGCGGTGCCTCCGGGGCTCACCTGGCTGCAGCCACGCACCCCCTCT
CAGTGGCGTCGGAACTGCAAAGCACCTGTGAGCTTGCGGAAGTCAGTTCAGACTCCAGCCCGCTCCAGCC
CGGCCCGACCCGACCGCACCCGGCGCCTGCCCTCGCTCGGCGTCCCCGGCCAGCCGCGGCCGCCATGGCC
TCCTCCGAGGACGTCATCAAGGAGTTCATGCGCTTCAAGGTGCGCATGGAGGGCTCCGTGAACGGCCACG
AGTTCGAGATCGAGGGCGAGGGCGAGGGCCGCCCCTACGAGGGCACCCAGACCGCCAAGCTGAAGGTGAC
CAAGGGCGGCCCCCTGCCCTTCGCCTGGGACATCCTGTCCCCCCAGTTCCAGTACGGCTCCAAGGTGTAC
GTGAAGCACCCCGCCGACATCCCCGACTACAAGAAGCTGTCCTTCCCCGAGGGCTTCAAGTGGGAGCGCG
TGATGAACTTCGAGGACGGCGGCGTGGTGACCGTGACCCAGGACTCCTCCCTGCAGGACGGCTCCTTCAT
CTACAAGGTGAAGTTCATCGGCGTGAACTTCCCCTCCGACGGCCCCGTAATGCAGAAGAAGACTATGGGC
TGGGAGGCCTCCACCGAGCGCCTGTACCCCCGCGACGGCGTGCTGAAGGGCGAGATCCACAAGGCCCTGA
AGCTGAAGGACGGCGGCCACTACCTGGTGGAGTTCAAGTCCATCTACATGGCCAAGAAGCCCGTGCAGCT
GCCCGGCTACTACTACGTGGACTCCAAGCTGGACATCACCTCCCACAACGAGGACTACACCATCGTGGAG
CAGTACGAGCGCGCCGAGGGCCGCCACCACCTGTTCCTGTAGGGATCCTAATCAACCTCTGGATTACAAA
ATTTGTGAAGATTGACTGGTATTCTTAACTATGTTGCTCCTTTTACGCTATGTGGATACGCTGCTTTAAT
GCCTTTGTATCATGCTATTGCTTCCCGTATGGCTTTCATTTTCTCCTCCTTGTATAAATCCTGGTTGCTG
TCTCTTTATGAGGAGTTGTGGCCCGTTGTCAGGCAACGTGGCGTGGTGTGCACTGTGTTTGCTGACGCAA
CCCCCACTGGTTGGGGCATTGCCACCACCTGTCAGCTCCTTTCCGGGACTTTCGCTTTCCCCCTCCCTAT
TGCCACGGCGGAACTCATCGCCGCCTGCCTTGCCCGCTGCTGGACAGGGGCTCGGCTGTTGGGCACTGAC
AATTCCGTGGTGTTGTCGGGGAAATCATCGTCCTTTCCTTGGCTGCTCGCCTGTGTTGCCACCTGGATTC
TGCGCGGGACGTCCTTCTGCTACGTCCCTTCGGCCCTCAATCCAGCGGACCTTCCTTCCCGCGGCCTGCT
GCCGGCTCTGCGGCCTCTTCCGCGTCTTCGCCTTCGCCCTCAGACGAGTCGGATCTCCCTTTGGGCCGCC
TCCCCGCCTGGGATCTACTCGAGACCTAGAAAAACATGGAGCAATCACAAGTAGCAATACAGCAGCTACC
AATGCTGATTGTGCCTGGCTAGAAGCACAAGAGGAGGAGGAGGGTGGGTTTTCCAGTCACACCTCAGGTA
CCTTTAAGACCAATGACTTACAAGGCAGCTGTAGATCTTAGCCACTTTTTAAAAGAAAAGGGGGGACTGG
AAGGGCTAATTCACTCCCAACGAAGACAAGATCACCTGCAGGGCCGGAGCTAGCGGGGAGCTCACGGGGA
CAGCCCCCCCCCAAAGCCCCCAGGGATGTAATTACGTCCCTCCCCCGCTAGGGGGCAGCAGCGAGCCGCC
CGGGGCTCCGCTCCGGTCCGGCGCTCCCCCCGCATCCCCGAGCCGGCAGCGTGCGGGGACAGCCCGGGCA
CGGGGAAGGTGGCACGGGATCGCTTTCCTCTGAACGCTTCTCGCTGCTCTTTGAGCCTGCAGACACCTGG
GGGATACGGGGAAAATCTAGATCCGGAGCTAGCGGGGAGCTCACGGGGACAGCCCCCCCCCAAAGCCCCC
AGGGATGTAATTACGTCCCTCCCCCGCTAGGGGGCAGCAGCGAGCCGCCCGGGGCTCCGCTCCGGTCCGG
CGCTCCCCCCGCATCCCCGAGCCGGCAGCGTGCGGGGACATGCCCGGGCACGGGGAAGGTGGCACGGGAT
CGCTTTCCTCTGAACGCTTCTCGCTGCTCTTTGAGCCTGCAGACACCTGGGGGATACGGGGAAAATCTAG
ATCCGGACCCAGGGATGTAATTACGTCCCTCCCCCGCTAGGGGGCAGCACCCAGGGATGTAATTACGTCC
CTCCCCCGCTAGGGGGCAGCATCCGGCTGCTTTTTGCTTGTACTGGGTCTCTCTGGTTAGACCAGATCTG
AGCCTGGGAGCTCTCTGGCTAACTAGGGAACCCACTGCTTAAGCCTCAATAAAGCTTGCCTTGAGTGCTT
CAAGTAGTGTGTGCCCGTCTGTTGTGTGACTCTGGTAACTAGAGATCCCTCAGACCCTTTTAGTCAGTGT
GGAAAATCTCTAGCAGTAGTAGTTCATGTCATCTTATTATTCAGTATTTATAACTTGCAAAGAAATGAAT
ATCAGAGAGTGAGAGGGGGTTAATTAAGGAAAGGGCTAGATCATTCTTGAAGACGAAAGGGCCTCGTGAT
ACGCCTATTTTTATAGGTTAATGTCATGATAATAATGGTTTCTTAGACGTCAGGTGGCACTTTTCGGGGA
AATGTGCGCGGAACCCCTATTTGTTTATTTTTCTAAATACATTCAAATATGTATCCGCTCATGAGACAAT
AACCCTGATAAATGCTTCAATAATATTGAAAAAGGAAGAGTATGAGTATTCAACATTTCCGTGTCGCCCT
TATTCCCTTTTTTGCGGCATTTTGCCTTCCTGTTTTTGCTCACCCAGAAACGCTGGTGAAAGTAAAAGAT
GCTGAAGATCAGTTGGGTGCACGAGTGGGTTACATCGAACTGGATCTCAACAGCGGTAAGATCCTTGAGA
GTTTTCGCCCCGAAGAACGTTTTCCAATGATGAGCACTTTTAAAGTTCTGCTATGTGGCGCGGTATTATC
CCGTGTTGACGCCGGGCAAGAGCAACTCGGTCGCCGCATACACTATTCTCAGAATGACTTGGTTGAGTAC
TCACCAGTCACAGAAAAGCATCTTACGGATGGCATGACAGTAAGAGAATTATGCAGTGCTGCCATAACCA
TGAGTGATAACACTGCGGCCAACTTACTTCTGACAACGATCGGAGGACCGAAGGAGCTAACCGCTTTTTT
GCACAACATGGGGGATCATGTAACTCGCCTTGATCGTTGGGAACCGGAGCTGAATGAAGCCATACCAAAC
GACGAGCGTGACACCACGATGCCTGTAGCAATGGCAACAACGTTGCGCAAACTATTAACTGGCGAACTAC
TTACTCTAGCTTCCCGGCAACAATTAATAGACTGGATGGAGGCGGATAAAGTTGCAGGACCACTTCTGCG
CTCGGCCCTTCCGGCTGGCTGGTTTATTGCTGATAAATCTGGAGCCGGTGAGCGTGGGTCTCGCGGTATC
ATTGCAGCACTGGGGCCAGATGGTAAGCCCTCCCGTATCGTAGTTATCTACACGACGGGGAGTCAGGCAA
CTATGGATGAACGAAATAGACAGATCGCTGAGATAGGTGCCTCACTGATTAAGCATTGGTAACTGTCAGA
CCAAGTTTACTCATATATACTTTAGATTGATTTAAAACTTCATTTTTAATTTAAAAGGATCTAGGTGAAG
ATCCTTTTTGATAATCTCATGACCAAAATCCCTTAACGTGAGTTTTCGTTCCACTGAGCGTCAGACCCCG
TAGAAAAGATCAAAGGATCTTCTTGAGATCCTTTTTTTCTGCGCGTAATCTGCTGCTTGCAAACAAAAAA
ACCACCGCTACCAGCGGTGGTTTGTTTGCCGGATCAAGAGCTACCAACTCTTTTTCCGAAGGTAACTGGC
TTCAGCAGAGCGCAGATACCAAATACTGTTCTTCTAGTGTAGCCGTAGTTAGGCCACCACTTCAAGAACT
CTGTAGCACCGCCTACATACCTCGCTCTGCTAATCCTGTTACCAGTGGCTGCTGCCAGTGGCGATAAGTC
GTGTCTTACCGGGTTGGACTCAAGACGATAGTTACCGGATAAGGCGCAGCGGTCGGGCTGAACGGGGGGT
TCGTGCACACAGCCCAGCTTGGAGCGAACGACCTACACCGAACTGAGATACCTACAGCGTGAGCTATGAG
AAAGCGCCACGCTTCCCGAAGGGAGAAAGGCGGACAGGTATCCGGTAAGCGGCAGGGTCGGAACAGGAGA
GCGCACGAGGGAGCTTCCAGGGGGAAACGCCTGGTATCTTTATAGTCCTGTCGGGTTTCGCCACCTCTGA
CTTGAGCGTCGATTTTTGTGATGCTCGTCAGGGGGGCGGAGCCTATGGAAAAACGCCAGCAACGCGGCCT
TTTTACGGTTCCTGGCCTTTTGCTGGCCTTTTGCTCACATGTTCTTTCCTGCGTTATCCCCTGATTCTGT
GGATAACCGTATTACCGCCTTTGAGTGAGCTGATACCGCTCGCCGCAGCCGAACGACCGAGCGCAGCGAG
TCAGTGAGCGAGGAAGCGGAAGAGCGCCCAATACGCAAACCGCCTCTCCCCGCGCGTTGGCCGATTCATT
AATGCAGCAAGCTCATGGCTGACTAATTTTTTTTATTTATGCAGAGGCCGAGGCCGCCTCGGCCTCTGAG
CTATTCCAGAAGTAGTGAGGAGGCTTTTTTGGAGGCCTAGGCTTTTGCAAAAAGCTCCCCGTGGCACGAC
AGGTTTCCCGACTGGAAAGCGGGCAGTGAGCGCAACGCAATTAATGTGAGTTAGCTCACTCATTAGGCAC
CCCAGGCTTTACACTTTATGCTTCCGGCTCGTATGTTGTGTGGAATTGTGAGCGGATAACAATTTCACAC
AGGAAACAGCTATGACATGATTACGAATTTCACAAATAAAGCATTTTTTTCACTGCATTCTAGTTGTGGT
TTGTCCAAACTCATCAATGTATCTTATCATGTCTGGATCAACTGGATAACTCAAGCTAACCAAAATCATC
CCAAACTTCCCACCCCATACCCTATTACCACTGCCAATTACCTGTGGTTTCATTTACTCTAAACCTGTGA
TTCCTCTGAATTATTTTCATTTTAAAGAAATTGTATTTGTTAAATATGTACTACAAACTTAGTAGTTGGA
AAGGGCTAATTCACTCCCAAAGAAGACAAGATATCCTTGATCTGTGGATCTACCACACACAAGGCTACTT
CCCTGATTAGCAGAACTACACACCAGGGCCAGGGGTCAGATATCCACTGACCTTTGGATGGTGCTACAAG
CTAGTACCAGTTGAGCCAGATAAGGTAGAAGAGGCCAATAAAGGAGAGAACACCAGCTTGTTACACCCTG
TGAGCCTGCATGGGATGGATGACCCGGAGAGAGAAGTGTTAGAGTGGAGGTTTGACAGCCGCCTAGCATT
TCATCACGTGGCCCGAGAGCTGCATCCGGAGTACTTCAAGAACTGCTGATATCGAGCTTGCTACAAGGGA
CTTTCCGCTGGGGACTTTCCAGGGAGGCGTGGCCTGGCGGGACTGGGGAGTGGCGAGCCCTCAGATCCTG
CATATAAGCAGCTGCTTTTTGCCTGTACTGGGTCTCTCTGGTTAGACCAGATCTGAGCCTGGGAGCTCTC
TGGCTAACTAGGGAACCCACTGCTTAAGCCTCAATAAAGCTTGCCTTGAGTGCTTCAGTAGTGTGTGCCC
GTCTTGTTGTGTGACTCTGGTAACTAGAGATCCCTCAGACCCTTTTAGTCAGGTGTGGAAAATCTCTAGC
AGTGGCGCCCGAACCAGGGACTTGA
Features (pLannotate 1.2.2; 24 found; start..end, strand, type, name):
     24..149     +  misc_feature   HIV-1 Ψ: packaging signal of human immunodeficiency virus type 1
    133..471     +  CDS            HIV-1 gag (fragment): gag protein from human immunodeficiency virus 1; gag
    646..879     +  misc_feature   RRE: The Rev response element (RRE) of HIV-1 allows for Rev-dependent mRNA export from the nucleus to the cytoplasm.
   1254..1354    +  CDS            Rev (fragment): human immunodeficiency virus 1 (HIV-1) Rev protein; rev; enhances nuclear export of unspliced and incompletely spliced viral mRNAs
   1399..1516    +  misc_feature   cPPT/CTS: central polypurine tract and central termination sequence of HIV-1
   1845..1958    +  CDS            C8orf44 (fragment): CH044_HUMAN - Experimental evidence at transcript level: Swiss-Prot protein existence level 2. From Homo sapiens (Human).
   1992..2228    -  CDS            MYL10 (fragment): MYL10_HUMAN - Also known as MYLC2PL, PLRLC. Experimental evidence at protein level: Swiss-Prot protein existence level 1. From Homo sapiens (Human).
   2314..2469    -  CDS            C9orf85 (fragment): CI085_HUMAN - Experimental evidence at protein level: Swiss-Prot protein existence level 1. From Homo sapiens (Human).
   2935..3612    +  CDS            DsRed-Express: rapidly maturing tetrameric variant of DsRed fluorescent protein (Bevis and Glick, 2002) mammalian codon-optimized
   3620..4207    +  misc_feature   WPRE: woodchuck hepatitis virus posttranscriptional regulatory element
   4217..4321    +  CDS            nef (fragment): NEF_HV1Z2 - Experimental evidence at protein level: Swiss-Prot protein existence level 1. Extracellular Nef protein targets CD4(+) T-lymphocytes for apoptosis by interacting with CXCR4 surface receptors. From Human immunodeficiency virus type 1 group M subtype D (isolate Z2/CDC-Z34) (HIV-1).
   4311..4454    +  CDS            nef (fragment): NEF_HV1B1 - Experimental evidence at protein level: Swiss-Prot protein existence level 1. Extracellular Nef protein targets CD4(+) T-lymphocytes for apoptosis by interacting with CXCR4 surface receptors. From Human immunodeficiency virus type 1 group M subtype B (isolate BH10) (HIV-1).
   5085..5265    +  LTR            5' LTR (truncated): truncated 5' long terminal repeat (LTR) from HIV-1
   5467..5571    +  promoter       AmpR promoter: bla
   5572..6432    +  CDS            AmpR: β-lactamase; bla; confers resistance to ampicillin, carbenicillin, and related antibiotics
   6603..7191    +  rep_origin     ori: high-copy-number ColE1/pMB1/pBR322/pUC origin of replication
   7374..7428    +  CDS            lacI (fragment): lac repressor; lacI; The lac repressor binds to the lac operator to inhibit transcription in E. coli. This inhibition can be relieved by adding lactose or isopropyl-β-D-thiogalactopyranoside (IPTG).
   7434..7527    +  rep_origin     SV40 ori (fragment): SV40 origin of replication
   7552..7589    +  CDS            lacI (fragment): lac repressor; lacI; The lac repressor binds to the lac operator to inhibit transcription in E. coli. This inhibition can be relieved by adding lactose or isopropyl-β-D-thiogalactopyranoside (IPTG).
   7602..7623    +  protein_bind   CAP binding site: CAP binding activates transcription in the presence of cAMP. E. coli catabolite activator protein
   7638..7668    +  promoter       lac promoter: promoter for the E. coli lac operon
   7676..7692    +  protein_bind   lac operator: The lac repressor binds to the lac operator to inhibit transcription in E. coli. This inhibition can be relieved by adding lactose or isopropyl-β-D-thiogalactopyranoside (IPTG). lac repressor encoded by lacI
   7726..7809    +  polyA_signal   SV40 poly(A) signal (fragment): SV40 polyadenylation signal
   7981..8611    +  LTR            3' LTR: 3' long terminal repeat (LTR) from HIV-1
