>Addgene plasmid #79603 | pHAGE-E-cadherin-RFP | addgene full sequence | sequence record 500314 | Addgene NGS Result
AAGCGAAAGGGAAACCAGAGGAGCTCTCTCGACGCAGGACTCGGCTTGCTGAAGCGCGCACGGCAAGAGG
CGAGGGGCGGCGACTGGTGAGTACGCCAAAAATTTTGACTAGCGGAGGCTAGAAGGAGAGAGATGGGTGC
GAGAGCGTCAGTATTAAGCGGGGGAGAATTAGATCGCGATGGGAAAAAATTCGGTTAAGGCCAGGGGGAA
AGAAAAAATATAAATTAAAACATATAGTATGGGCAAGCAGGGAGCTAGAACGATTCGCAGTTAATCCTGG
CCTGTTAGAAACATCAGAAGGCTGTAGACAAATACTGGGACAGCTACAACCATCCCTTCAGACAGGATCA
GAAGAACTTAGATCATTATATAATACAGTAGCAACCCTCTATTGTGTGCATCAAAGGATAGAGATAAAAG
ACACCAAGGAAGCTTTAGACAAGATAGAGGAAGAGCAAAACAAAAGTAAGACCACCGCACAGCAAGCGGC
CGGCCGCTGATCTTCAGACCTGGAGGAGGAGATATGAGGGACAATTGGAGAAGTGAATTATATAAATATA
AAGTAGTAAAAATTGAACCATTAGGAGTAGCACCCACCAAGGCAAAGAGAAGAGTGGTGCAGAGAGAAAA
AAGAGCAGTGGGAATAGGAGCTTTGTTCCTTGGGTTCTTGGGAGCAGCAGGAAGCACTATGGGCGCAGCG
TCAATGACGCTGACGGTACAGGCCAGACAATTATTGTCTGGTATAGTGCAGCAGCAGAACAATTTGCTGA
GGGCTATTGAGGCGCAACAGCATCTGTTGCAACTCACAGTCTGGGGCATCAAGCAGCTCCAGGCAAGAAT
CCTGGCTGTGGAAAGATACCTAAAGGATCAACAGCTCCTGGGGATTTGGGGTTGCTCTGGAAAACTCATT
TGCACCACTGCTGTGCCTTGGAATGCTAGTTGGAGTAATAAATCTCTGGAACAGATTTGGAATCACACGA
CCTGGATGGAGTGGGACAGAGAAATTAACAATTACACAAGCTTAATACACTCCTTAATTGAAGAATCGCA
AAACCAGCAAGAAAAGAATGAACAAGAATTATTGGAATTAGATAAATGGGCAAGTTTGTGGAATTGGTTT
AACATAACAAATTGGCTGTGGTATATAAAATTATTCATAATGATAGTAGGAGGCTTGGTAGGTTTAAGAA
TAGTTTTTGCTGTACTTTCTATAGTGAATAGAGTTAGGCAGGGATATTCACCATTATCGTTTCAGACCCA
CCTCCCAACCCCGAGGGGACCCGACAGGCCCGAAGGAATAGAAGAAGAAGGTGGAGAGAGAGACAGAGAC
AGATCCATTCGATTAGTGAACGGATCTCGACGGTATCGCCGAATTCACAAATGGCAGTATTCATCCACAA
TTTTAAAAGAAAAGGGGGGATTGGGGGGTACAGTGCAGGGGAAAGAATAGTAGACATAATAGCAACAGAC
ATACAAACTAAAGAATTACAAAAACAAATTACAAAAATTCAAAATTTTCGGGTTTATTACAGGGACAGCA
GAGATCCAGTTTGGACTAGTAGACATTTCTGATCATTATTCCCATTAGGAGGGTGGAGAAACTGAGGCTT
TGGGAGGTGGTCCTGACCTAGGGAATCAATTTGCTGACTCACTAACCCATGAAGCTCTACAGTTAAAAAA
GACTAGATTAAAAAATGAGAACTCAGTAAAGGGGCTGAGGCAGGAGGATCGCCTGAGTTCAGAAATTTGA
GATCAGCCTCGGCAACATAGTGAGATCCCCTCTCTAGAAAAATTTTTTAAAAAATTAGGCCGCTCGAGGC
AGAGTGCAGTGGCTCACGCCTGTAATCCAACACTTCAGGAGGCTGAAGAGGGTGGATCACCTGAGGTCAG
GAGTTCAAGACCAGCCTGGCCAACATGGTGAAACCCCGTCTGTACTAAAAATACAAAATTAGCCGGTGTG
GTGGCACACGCCTGTAGTCCCAGCTACTCAATAGGCTGAGACAGGAGAGTCTCTTGAACCCGGCAGGCGG
AGGTTGCAGTGAGCCGAGATCGTGCCACTGCACTCCAGCCTGGGCAAGACAGAGCGAGACTCCGTCTCAA
AAAATACAAACAAAACAAACAAACAAAAAATTAGGCTGCTAGCTCAGTGGCTCATGGCTCACACCTGAAA
TCCTAGCACTTTGGGAGGCCAAGGCAGGAGGATCGCTTCAGCCCAGGAGTTCGAGACCAGGCTGGGCAAT
ACAGGGAGACACAGCGCCCCCACTGCCCCTGTCCGCCCCGACTTGTCTCTCTACAAAAAGGCAAAAGAAA
AAAAAAATTAGCCTGGCGTGGTGGTGTGCACCTGTACTCCCAGCTACTAGAGAGGCTGGGGCCAGAGGAC
CGCTTGAGCCCAGGAGTTCGAGGCTGCAGTGAGCTGTGATCGCACCACTGCACTCCAGCTTGGGTGAAAG
AGTGAGCCCCATCTCCAAAACGAACAAACAAAAAATCCCAAAAAACAAAAGAACTCAGCCAAGTGTAAAA
GCCCTTTCTGATCCCAGGTCTTAGTGAGCCACCGGCGGGGCTGGGATTCGAACCCAGTGGAATCAGAACC
GTGCAGGTCCCATAACCCACCTAGACCCTAGCAACTCCAGGCTAGAGGGTCAACGCGTCTATGCGAGGCC
GGGTGGGCGGGCCGTCAGCTCCGCCCTGGGGAGGGGTCCGCGCTGCTGATTGGCTGTGGCCGGCAGGTGA
ACCCTCAGCCAATCAGCGGTACGGGGGGCGGTGCCTCCGGGGCTCACCTGGCTGCAGCCACGCACCCCCT
CTCAGTGGCGTCGGAACTGCAAAGCACCTGTGAGCTTGCGGAAGTCAGTTCAGACTCCAGCCCGCTCCAG
CCCGGCCCGACCCGACCGCACCCGGCGCCTGCCCTCGCTCGGCGTCCCCGGCCAGCCGCGGCCGCCATGG
CCTCCTCCGAGGACGTCATCAAGGAGTTCATGCGCTTCAAGGTGCGCATGGAGGGCTCCGTGAACGGCCA
CGAGTTCGAGATCGAGGGCGAGGGCGAGGGCCGCCCCTACGAGGGCACCCAGACCGCCAAGCTGAAGGTG
ACCAAGGGCGGCCCCCTGCCCTTCGCCTGGGACATCCTGTCCCCCCAGTTCCAGTACGGCTCCAAGGTGT
ACGTGAAGCACCCCGCCGACATCCCCGACTACAAGAAGCTGTCCTTCCCCGAGGGCTTCAAGTGGGAGCG
CGTGATGAACTTCGAGGACGGCGGCGTGGTGACCGTGACCCAGGACTCCTCCCTGCAGGACGGCTCCTTC
ATCTACAAGGTGAAGTTCATCGGCGTGAACTTCCCCTCCGACGGCCCCGTAATGCAGAAGAAGACTATGG
GCTGGGAGGCCTCCACCGAGCGCCTGTACCCCCGCGACGGCGTGCTGAAGGGCGAGATCCACAAGGCCCT
GAAGCTGAAGGACGGCGGCCACTACCTGGTGGAGTTCAAGTCCATCTACATGGCCAAGAAGCCCGTGCAG
CTGCCCGGCTACTACTACGTGGACTCCAAGCTGGACATCACCTCCCACAACGAGGACTACACCATCGTGG
AGCAGTACGAGCGCGCCGAGGGCCGCCACCACCTGTTCCTGTAGGGATCCTAATCAACCTCTGGATTACA
AAATTTGTGAAAGATTGACTGGTATTCTTAACTATGTTGCTCCTTTTACGCTATGTGGATACGCTGCTTT
AATGCCTTTGTATCATGCTATTGCTTCCCGTATGGCTTTCATTTTCTCCTCCTTGTATAAATCCTGGTTG
CTGTCTCTTTATGAGGAGTTGTGGCCCGTTGTCAGGCAACGTGGCGTGGTGTGCACTGTGTTTGCTGACG
CAACCCCCACTGGTTGGGGCATTGCCACCACCTGTCAGCTCCTTTCCGGGACTTTCGCTTTCCCCCTCCC
TATTGCCACGGCGGAACTCATCGCCGCCTGCCTTGCCCGCTGCTGGACAGGGGCTCGGCTGTTGGGCACT
GACAATTCCGTGGTGTTGTCGGGGAAATCATCGTCCTTTCCTTGGCTGCTCGCCTGTGTTGCCACCTGGA
TTCTGCGCGGGACGTCCTTCTGCTACGTCCCTTCGGCCCTCAATCCAGCGGACCTTCCTTCCCGCGGCCT
GCTGCCGGCTCTGCGGCCTCTTCCGCGTCTTCGCCTTCGCCCTCAGACGAGTCGGATCTCCCTTTGGGCC
GCCTCCCCGCCTGGGATCTACTCGAGACCTAGAAAAACATGGAGCAATCACAAGTAGCAATACAGCAGCT
ACCAATGCTGATTGTGCCTGGCTAGAAGCACAAGAGGAGGAGGAGGTGGGTTTTCCAGTCACACCTCAGG
TACCTTTAAGACCAATGACTTACAAGGCAGCTGTAGATCTTAGCCACTTTTTAAAAGAAAAGGGGGGACT
GGAAGGGCTAATTCACTCCCAACGAAGACAAGATCACCTGCAGGGCCGGAGCTAGCGGGGAGCTCACGGG
GACAGCCCCCCCCCAAAGCCCCCAGGGATGTAATTACGTCCCTCCCCCGCTAGGGGGCAGCAGCGAGCCG
CCCGGGGCTCCGCTCCGGTCCGGCGCTCCCCCCGCATCCCCGAGCCGGCAGCGTGCGGGGACAGCCCGGG
CACGGGGAAGGTGGCACGGGATCGCTTTCCTCTGAACGCTTCTCGCTGCTCTTTGAGCCTGCAGACACCT
GGGGGATACGGGGAAAATCTAGATCCGGAGCTAGCGGGGAGCTCACGGGGACAGCCCCCCCCCAAAGCCC
CCAGGGATGTAATTACGTCCCTCCCCCGCTAGGGGGCAGCAGCGAGCCGCCCGGGGCTCCGCTCCGGTCC
GGCGCTCCCCCCGCATCCCCGAGCCGGCAGCGTGCGGGGACAGCCCGGGCACGGGGAAGGTGGCACGGGA
TCGCTTTCCTCTGAACGCTTCTCGCTGCTCTTTGAGCCTGCAGACACCTGGGGGATACGGGGAAAATCTA
GATCCGGACCCAGGGATGTAATTACGTCCCTCCCCCGCTAGGGGGCAGCACCCAGGGATGTAATTACGTC
CCTCCCCCGCTAGGGGGCAGCATCCGGCTGCTTTTTGCTTGTACTGGGTCTCTCTGGTTAGACCAGATCT
GAGCCTGGGAGCTCTCTGGCTAACTAGGGAACCCACTGCTTAAGCCTCAATAAAGCTTGCCTTGAGTGCT
TCAAGTAGTGTGTGCCCGTCTGTTGTGTGACTCTGGTAACTAGAGATCCCTCAGACCCTTTTAGTCAGTG
TGGAAAATCTCTAGCAGTAGTAGTTCATGTCATCTTATTATTCAGTATTTATAACTTGCAAAGAAATGAA
TATCAGAGAGTGAGAGGGGGTTAATTAAGGAAAGGGCTAGATCATTCTTGAAGACGAAAGGGCCTCGTGA
TACGCCTATTTTTATAGGTTAATGTCATGATAATAATGGTTTCTTAGACGTCAGGTGGCACTTTTCGGGG
AAATGTGCGCGGAACCCCTATTTGTTTATTTTTCTAAATACATTCAAATATGTATCCGCTCATGAGACAA
TAACCCTGATAAATGCTTCAATAATATTGAAAAAGGAAGAGTATGAGTATTCAACATTTCCGTGTCGCCC
TTATTCCCTTTTTTGCGGCATTTTGCCTTCCTGTTTTTGCTCACCCAGAAACGCTGGTGAAAGTAAAAGA
TGCTGAAGATCAGTTGGGTGCACGAGTGGGTTACATCGAACTGGATCTCAACAGCGGTAAGATCCTTGAG
AGTTTTCGCCCCGAAGAACGTTTTCCAATGATGAGCACTTTTAAAGTTCTGCTATGTGGCGCGGTATTAT
CCCGTGTTGACGCCGGGCAAGAGCAACTCGGTCGCCGCATACACTATTCTCAGAATGACTTGGTTGAGTA
CTCACCAGTCACAGAAAAGCATCTTACGGATGGCATGACAGTAAGAGAATTATGCAGTGCTGCCATAACC
ATGAGTGATAACACTGCGGCCAACTTACTTCTGACAACGATCGGAGGACCGAAGGAGCTAACCGCTTTTT
TGCACAACATGGGGGATCATGTAACTCGCCTTGATCGTTGGGAACCGGAGCTGAATGAAGCCATACCAAA
CGACGAGCGTGACACCACGATGCCTGTAGCAATGGCAACAACGTTGCGCAAACTATTAACTGGCGAACTA
CTTACTCTAGCTTCCCGGCAACAATTAATAGACTGGATGGAGGCGGATAAAGTTGCAGGACCACTTCTGC
GCTCGGCCCTTCCGGCTGGCTGGTTTATTGCTGATAAATCTGGAGCCGGTGAGCGTGGGTCTCGCGGTAT
CATTGCAGCACTGGGGCCAGATGGTAAGCCCTCCCGTATCGTAGTTATCTACACGACGGGGAGTCAGGCA
ACTATGGATGAACGAAATAGACAGATCGCTGAGATAGGTGCCTCACTGATTAAGCATTGGTAACTGTCAG
ACCAAGTTTACTCATATATACTTTAGATTGATTTAAAACTTCATTTTTAATTTAAAAGGATCTAGGTGAA
GATCCTTTTTGATAATCTCATGACCAAAATCCCTTAACGTGAGTTTTCGTTCCACTGAGCGTCAGACCCC
GTAGAAAAGATCAAAGGATCTTCTTGAGATCCTTTTTTTCTGCGCGTAATCTGCTGCTTGCAAACAAAAA
AACCACCGCTACCAGCGGTGGTTTGTTTGCCGGATCAAGAGCTACCAACTCTTTTTCCGAAGGTAACTGG
CTTCAGCAGAGCGCAGATACCAAATACTGTTCTTCTAGTGTAGCCGTAGTTAGGCCACCACTTCAAGAAC
TCTGTAGCACCGCCTACATACCTCGCTCTGCTAATCCTGTTACCAGTGGCTGCTGCCAGTGGCGATAAGT
CGTGTCTTACCGGGTTGGACTCAAGACGATAGTTACCGGATAAGGCGCAGCGGTCGGGCTGAACGGGGGG
TTCGTGCACACAGCCCAGCTTGGAGCGAACGACCTACACCGAACTGAGATACCTACAGCGTGAGCTATGA
GAAAGCGCCACGCTTCCCGAAGGGAGAAAGGCGGACAGGTATCCGGTAAGCGGCAGGGTCGGAACAGGAG
AGCGCACGAGGGAGCTTCCAGGGGGAAACGCCTGGTATCTTTATAGTCCTGTCGGGTTTCGCCACCTCTG
ACTTGAGCGTCGATTTTTGTGATGCTCGTCAGGGGGGCGGAGCCTATGGAAAAACGCCAGCAACGCGGCC
TTTTTACGGTTCCTGGCCTTTTGCTGGCCTTTTGCTCACATGTTCTTTCCTGCGTTATCCCCTGATTCTG
TGGATAACCGTATTACCGCCTTTGAGTGAGCTGATACCGCTCGCCGCAGCCGAACGACCGAGCGCAGCGA
GTCAGTGAGCGAGGAAGCGGAAGAGCGCCCAATACGCAAACCGCCTCTCCCCGCGCGTTGGCCGATTCAT
TAATGCAGCAAGCTCATGGCTGACTAATTTTTTTTATTTATGCAGAGGCCGAGGCCGCCTCGGCCTCTGA
GCTATTCCAGAAGTAGTGAGGAGGCTTTTTTGGAGGCCTAGGCTTTTGCAAAAAGCTCCCCGTGGCACGA
CAGGTTTCCCGACTGGAAAGCGGGCAGTGAGCGCAACGCAATTAATGTGAGTTAGCTCACTCATTAGGCA
CCCCAGGCTTTACACTTTATGCTTCCGGCTCGTATGTTGTGTGGAATTGTGAGCGGATAACAATTTCACA
CAGGAAACAGCTATGACATGATTACGAATTTCACAAATAAAGCATTTTTTTCACTGCATTCTAGTTGTGG
TTTGTCCAAACTCATCAATGTATCTTATCATGTCTGGATCAACTGGATAACTCAAGCTAACCAAAATCAT
CCCAAACTTCCCACCCCATACCCTATTACCACTGCCAATTACCTGTGGTTTCATTTACTCTAAACCTGTG
ATTCCTCTGAATTATTTTCATTTTAAAGAAATTGTATTTGTTAAATATGTACTACAAACTTAGTAGTTGG
AAGGGCTAATTCACTCCCAAAGAAGACAAGATATCCTTGATCTGTGGATCTACCACACACAAGGCTACTT
CCCTGATTAGCAGAACTACACACCAGGGCCAGGGGTCAGATATCCACTGACCTTTGGATGGTGCTACAAG
CTAGTACCAGTTGAGCCAGATAAGGTAGAAGAGGCCAATAAAGGAGAGAACACCAGCTTGTTACACCCTG
TGAGCCTGCATGGGATGGATGACCCGGAGAGAGAAGTGTTAGAGTGGAGGTTTGACAGCCGCCTAGCATT
TCATCACGTGGCCCGAGAGCTGCATCCGGAGTACTTCAAGAACTGCTGATATCGAGCTTGCTACAAGGGA
CTTTCCGCTGGGGACTTTCCAGGGAGGCGTGGCCTGGGCGGGACTGGGGAGTGGCGAGCCCTCAGATCCT
GCATATAAGCAGCTGCTTTTTGCCTGTACTGGGTCTCTCTGGTTAGACCAGATCTGAGCCTGGGAGCTCT
CTGGCTAACTAGGGAACCCACTGCTTAAGCCTCAATAAAGCTTGCCTTGAGTGCTTCAAGTAGTGTGTGC
CCGTCTGTTGTGTGACTCTGGTAACTAGAGATCCCTCAGACCCTTTTAGTCAGTGTGGAAAATCTCTAGC
AGTGGCGCCCGAACAGGGACTTGA
Features (pLannotate 1.2.2; 25 found; start..end, strand, type, name):
     24..149     +  misc_feature   HIV-1 Ψ: packaging signal of human immunodeficiency virus type 1
    133..471     +  CDS            HIV-1 gag (fragment): gag protein from human immunodeficiency virus 1; gag
    646..879     +  misc_feature   RRE: The Rev response element (RRE) of HIV-1 allows for Rev-dependent mRNA export from the nucleus to the cytoplasm.
   1256..1356    +  CDS            Rev (fragment): human immunodeficiency virus 1 (HIV-1) Rev protein; rev; enhances nuclear export of unspliced and incompletely spliced viral mRNAs
   1401..1518    +  misc_feature   cPPT/CTS: central polypurine tract and central termination sequence of HIV-1
   1847..1960    +  CDS            C8orf44 (fragment): CH044_HUMAN - Experimental evidence at transcript level: Swiss-Prot protein existence level 2. From Homo sapiens (Human).
   1994..2230    -  CDS            MYL10 (fragment): MYL10_HUMAN - Also known as MYLC2PL, PLRLC. Experimental evidence at protein level: Swiss-Prot protein existence level 1. From Homo sapiens (Human).
   2307..2459    -  CDS            PPP5D1 (fragment): PP5D1_HUMAN - Experimental evidence at transcript level: Swiss-Prot protein existence level 2. From Homo sapiens (Human).
   2937..3614    +  CDS            DsRed-Express: rapidly maturing tetrameric variant of DsRed fluorescent protein (Bevis and Glick, 2002) mammalian codon-optimized
   3622..4210    +  misc_feature   WPRE: woodchuck hepatitis virus posttranscriptional regulatory element
   4220..4408    +  CDS            nef (fragment): NEF_HV1Z2 - Experimental evidence at protein level: Swiss-Prot protein existence level 1. Extracellular Nef protein targets CD4(+) T-lymphocytes for apoptosis by interacting with CXCR4 surface receptors. From Human immunodeficiency virus type 1 group M subtype D (isolate Z2/CDC-Z34) (HIV-1).
   4410..4445    +  LTR            3' LTR (ΔU3) (fragment): self-inactivating 3' long terminal repeat (LTR) from HIV-1
   5086..5266    +  LTR            5' LTR (truncated): truncated 5' long terminal repeat (LTR) from HIV-1
   5468..5572    +  promoter       AmpR promoter: bla
   5573..6433    +  CDS            AmpR: β-lactamase; bla; confers resistance to ampicillin, carbenicillin, and related antibiotics
   6604..7192    +  rep_origin     ori: high-copy-number ColE1/pMB1/pBR322/pUC origin of replication
   7375..7429    +  CDS            lacI (fragment): lac repressor; lacI; The lac repressor binds to the lac operator to inhibit transcription in E. coli. This inhibition can be relieved by adding lactose or isopropyl-β-D-thiogalactopyranoside (IPTG).
   7435..7528    +  rep_origin     SV40 ori (fragment): SV40 origin of replication
   7553..7590    +  CDS            lacI (fragment): lac repressor; lacI; The lac repressor binds to the lac operator to inhibit transcription in E. coli. This inhibition can be relieved by adding lactose or isopropyl-β-D-thiogalactopyranoside (IPTG).
   7603..7624    +  protein_bind   CAP binding site: CAP binding activates transcription in the presence of cAMP. E. coli catabolite activator protein
   7639..7669    +  promoter       lac promoter: promoter for the E. coli lac operon
   7677..7693    +  protein_bind   lac operator: The lac repressor binds to the lac operator to inhibit transcription in E. coli. This inhibition can be relieved by adding lactose or isopropyl-β-D-thiogalactopyranoside (IPTG). lac repressor encoded by lacI
   7727..7810    +  polyA_signal   SV40 poly(A) signal (fragment): SV40 polyadenylation signal
   7977..8306    +  CDS            nef (fragment): NEF_HV1BR - Experimental evidence at protein level: Swiss-Prot protein existence level 1. Extracellular Nef protein targets CD4(+) T-lymphocytes for apoptosis by interacting with CXCR4 surface receptors (PubMed:14990729). From Human immunodeficiency virus type 1 group M subtype B (isolate BRU/LAI) (HIV-1).
   8354..8611    +  LTR            5' LTR (truncated): truncated 5' long terminal repeat (LTR) from HIV-1
