[The description below was written by a language model from this plasmid's Addgene catalogue record and pLannotate feature annotations shown in this document.]
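Description:
pHAGE-E-cadherin-RFP is an HIV-1-based lentiviral transfer plasmid of about 8.6 kb, built on a pHAGE backbone that the depositor notes has been substantially modified from the original. It is propagated in E. coli as a high-copy plasmid through a ColE1/pUC-type origin and selected with ampicillin via the bla gene. Both the repository-verified and depositor sequences give essentially the same map. The viral portion carries the Ψ packaging signal with an adjoining gag fragment, the Rev response element for Rev-dependent nuclear export of the genomic RNA, the cPPT/CTS element, and flanking LTR sequences. The upstream LTR is annotated as a full-length HIV-1 LTR in one record, consistent with the depositor's comment that pHAGE vectors need Tat and should therefore be packaged with a second-generation system.

The payload is a 1,367 bp human CDH1 (E-cadherin) promoter region placed upstream of DsRed-Express, a rapidly maturing tetrameric red fluorescent protein, followed by a WPRE to enhance transcript stability and expression. The promoter itself is not labelled in the automated annotation. The short "CDS fragment" hits to unrelated human genes (C8orf44, MYL10 and others) lie between the cPPT and the reporter, where the promoter would sit, and are most likely spurious matches within that human genomic sequence. No mammalian selection marker is annotated, so transduced cells would be identified by fluorescence.

Because red fluorescence reports E-cadherin promoter activity, the construct marks cells in an epithelial state. Paired with FUGW-d2GFP-ZEB1 3' UTR, it forms the Z-cad dual sensor, which is used to follow dynamic transitions between epithelial and mesenchymal states in living cells.
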