Addgene plasmid #79603: pHAGE-E-cadherin-RFP
Purpose: pHAGE lentiviral vector with dsRed driven by the human E-cadherin promoter. When used in combination with FUGW-d2GFP-ZEB1 3' UTR, comprises the Z-cad dual sensor. Use 2nd generation packaging system
Depositing lab: Jeffrey Rosen. Depositing organization: Baylor College of Medicine. Publication: The Z-cad dual fluorescent sensor detects dynamic changes between the epithelial and mesenchymal cellular states. Toneff MJ, Sreekumar A, Tinnirello A, Hollander PD, Habib S, Li S, Ellis MJ, Xin L, Mani SA, Rosen JM. BMC Biol. 2016 Jun 17;14(1):47. 10.1186/s12915-016-0269-y PubMed 27317311.
Backbone
  Vector backbone: pHAGE
  Modifications to backbone: Backbone has been significantly modified from original pHAGE vector. Please see full plasmid sequence
  Vector type: Lentiviral
Growth in bacteria
  Bacterial resistance: Ampicillin, 100 μg/mL
  Growth temperature: 37°C
  Growth strain: NEB Stable
  Copy number: High Copy
Gene/Insert
  Gene/Insert name: CDH1 promoter region
  Species: H. sapiens (human)
  Insert size (bp): 1367
  Entrez Gene: CDH1 (a.k.a. Arc-1, BCDS1, CD324, CDHE, ECAD, LCAM, UVO)
Terms and licenses: Academic/Nonprofit Terms; Industry Terms: Not Available to Industry
Depositor comments: pHAGE transfer vectors require Tat to produce virus. Please use a 2nd generation packaging system to make high titer virus with this plasmid.
How to cite: pHAGE-E-cadherin-RFP was a gift from Jeffrey Rosen (Addgene plasmid # 79603 ; http://n2t.net/addgene:79603 ; RRID:Addgene_79603)
