>Addgene plasmid #79603 | pHAGE-E-cadherin-RFP | addgene partial sequence | sequence record 152493 | DsRed1-N 5'-GTACTGGAACTGGGGGGACAG-3'
CTTCAGCTTGGCGGTCTGGGTGCCCTCGTAGGGGCGGCCCTCGCCCTCGCCCTCGATCTCGAACTCGTGG
CCGTTCACGGAGCCCTCCATGCGCACCTTGAAGCGCATGAACTCCTTGATGACGTCCTCGGAGGAGGCCA
TGGCGGCCGCGGCTGGCCGGGGACGCCGAGCGAGGGCAGGCGCCGGGTGCGGTCGGGTCGGGCCGGGCTG
GAGCGGGCTGGAGTCTGAACTGACTTCCGCAAGCTCACAGGTGCTTTGCAGTTCCGACGCCACTGAGAGG
GGGTGCGTGGCTGCAGCCAGGTGAGCCCCGGAGGCACCGCCCCCCGTACCGCTGATTGGCTGAGGGTTCA
CCTGCCGGCCACAGCCAATCAGCAGCGCGGACCCCTCCCCAGGGCGGAGCTGACGGCCCGCCCACCCGGC
CTCGCATAGACGCGTTGACCCTCTAGCCTGGAGTTGCTAGGGTCTAGGTGGGTTATGGGACCTGCACGGT
TCTGATTCCACTGGGTTCGAATCCCAGCCCCGCCGGTGGCTCACTAAGACCTGGGATCAGAAAGGGCTTT
TACACTTGGCTGAGTTCTTTTGTTTTTTGGGATTTTTTGTTTGTTCGTTTTGGAGATGGGGCTCACTCTT
TCACCCAAGCTGGAGTGCAGTGGTGCGATCACAGCTCACTGCAGCCTCGAACTCCTGGGCTCAAGCGGTC
CTCTGGCCCCAGCCTCTCTAGTAGCTGGGAGTACAGGTGCACACCACCACGCCAGGCTAATTTTTTTTTT
CTTTTGCCTTTTTGTAGAGAGACAAGTCGGGGCGGACAGGGGCAGTGGGGGCGCTGTGTCTCCCTGTATT
GCC
