>Addgene plasmid #79603 | pHAGE-E-cadherin-RFP | addgene partial sequence | sequence record 152494 | WPRE-R 5'-CATAGCGTAAAAGGAGCAACA-3'
AATTTTGTAATCCAGAGGTTGATTAGGATCCCTACAGGAACAGGTGGTGGCGGCCCTCGGCGCGCTCGTA
CTGCTCCACGATGGTGTAGTCCTCGTTGTGGGAGGTGATGTCCAGCTTGGAGTCCACGTAGTAGTAGCCG
GGCAGCTGCACGGGCTTCTTGGCCATGTAGATGGACTTGAACTCCACCAGGTAGTGGCCGCCGTCCTTCA
GCTTCAGGGCCTTGTGGATCTCGCCCTTCAGCACGCCGTCGCGGGGGTACAGGCGCTCGGTGGAGGCCTC
CCAGCCCATAGTCTTCTTCTGCATTACGGGGCCGTCGGAGGGGAAGTTCACGCCGATGAACTTCACCTTG
TAGATGAAGGAGCCGTCCTGCAGGGAGGAGTCCTGGGTCACGGTCACCACGCCGCCGTCCTCGAAGTTCA
TCACGCGCTCCCACTTGAAGCCCTCGGGGAAGGACAGCTTCTTGTAGTCGGGGATGTCGGCGGGGTGCTT
CACGTACACCTTGGAGCCGTACTGGAACTGGGGGGACAGGATGTCCCAGGCGAAGGGCAGGGGGCCGCCC
TTGGTCACCTTCAGCTTGGCGGTCTGGGTGCCCTCGTAGGGGCGGCCCTCGCCCTCGCCCTCGATCTCGA
ACTCGTGGCCGTTCACGGAGCCCTCCATGCGCACCTTGAAGCGCATGAACTCCTTGATGACGTCCTCGGA
GGAGGCCATGGCGGCCGCGGCTGGCCGGGGACGCCGAGCGAGGGCAGGCGCCGGGTGCGGTCGGGTCGGG
CCGGGCTGGAGCGGGCTGGAGTCTGAACTGACTTCCGCAAGCTCACAGGTGCTTTGCAGTTCCGACGCCA
CTGAGAGGGGGTGCGTGGCTGCAGCCAGGTGAGCCCCGGAGGCACCGCCCCCCGTACCGCTGATTGGCTG
A
